Addgene plasmid #179020: pBBK36 pHomL-RPL18Bp-GFPdropout-Link-Scarlet(rfp)-SSA1t-HomR (AmpR)
Purpose: (Empty Backbone) Parent vector for markerless yeast integration cassettes with C-terminal Scarlet(rfp)-tagged genes
Depositing lab: Vincent Martin. Depositing organization: Concordia University. Publication: The MyLo CRISPR-Cas9 Toolkit: A Markerless Yeast Localization and Overexpression CRISPR-Cas9 Toolkit. Bean BDM, Whiteway M, Martin VJJ. G3 (Bethesda). 2022 Jun 16. pii: 6609175. doi: 10.1093/g3journal/jkac154. PubMed 35708612.
Backbone
  Vector backbone: pYTK089 (ColE1, AmpR)
  Vector type: Yeast Expression
Growth in bacteria
  Bacterial resistance: Ampicillin, 100 μg/mL
  Growth temperature: 37°C
  Growth strain: DH5alpha
  Copy number: High Copy
Gene/Insert
  Gene/Insert name: None
Terms and licenses: Academic/Nonprofit Terms; Industry Terms: Not Available to Industry
Depositor comments: Part of the Markerless Yeast Localization and Overexpression (MyLO) CRISPR-Cas9 Toolkit. Vector cloned using BsaI Golden Gate cloning
How to cite: pBBK36 pHomL-RPL18Bp-GFPdropout-Link-Scarlet(rfp)-SSA1t-HomR (AmpR) was a gift from Vincent Martin (Addgene plasmid # 179020 ; http://n2t.net/addgene:179020 ; RRID:Addgene_179020)
