[The description below was written by a language model from this plasmid's Addgene catalogue record and pLannotate feature annotations shown in this document.]
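Description:
pBBK36 is an empty parent vector from the Markerless Yeast Localization and Overexpression (MyLO) CRISPR-Cas9 toolkit. It is used to build yeast integration cassettes in which a gene of interest is fused at its C-terminus to a red fluorescent protein. It was assembled by BsaI Golden Gate cloning on the pYTK089 backbone. In E. coli it is maintained as a high-copy plasmid through a ColE1/pUC-type origin and selected with ampicillin via the β-lactamase gene and its native promoter.

As the name lays out, the cassette consists of a left homology arm, the RPL18B promoter, a GFP dropout, a linker, the Scarlet coding sequence, the SSA1 terminator and a right homology arm. The feature table confirms the dropout as a superfolder GFP gene followed by the bacterial rrnB T1 and T7Te terminators. Dropouts of this kind normally act as a visual screen, because colonies in which an incoming part has replaced the GFP lose their green fluorescence. The red reporter immediately downstream is annotated as mScarlet-I, positioned so that an inserted open reading frame would read through the linker into it. The RPL18B promoter, linker and SSA1 terminator are not annotated in the table and are known only from the construct name.

Short fragments annotated as ARS1 and HIS3 lie on either side of the cassette, where the homology arms would be expected. They are partial matches, not a functional yeast origin or auxotrophic marker, and the record does not name the genomic target locus. This fits the stated markerless design, in which the cassette is presumably integrated by homologous recombination with Cas9 cleavage of the genome taking the place of a yeast selection marker. The finished constructs are used for protein localization and overexpression studies in yeast.
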