Features (pLannotate 1.2.2; 12 found; start..end, strand, type, name):
      1..861     -  CDS            AmpR: β-lactamase; bla; confers resistance to ampicillin, carbenicillin, and related antibiotics
    862..966     -  promoter       AmpR promoter: bla
   1069..1657    +  rep_origin     ori: high-copy-number ColE1/pMB1/pBR322/pUC origin of replication
   2391..2510    +  rep_origin     ARS1 (fragment): S. cerevisiae autonomously replicating sequence ARS1/ARS416
   2515..2561    +  promoter       HIS3 promoter (fragment): S. cerevisiae HIS3
   2562..2624    +  CDS            HIS3 (fragment): imidazoleglycerol-phosphate dehydratase, required for histidine biosynthesis; S. cerevisiae HIS3; yeast auxotrophic marker
   3704..4417    +  CDS            superfolder GFP: GFP variant that folds robustly even when fused to poorly folded proteins (Pédelacq et al., 2006)
   4429..4500    +  terminator     rrnB T1 terminator: transcription terminator T1 from the E. coli rrnB gene
   4516..4543    +  terminator     T7Te terminator: phage T7 early transcription terminator
   4582..5277    +  CDS            mScarlet-I: mScarlet-I is a basic (constitutively fluorescent) red fluorescent protein published in 2016, derived from synthetic construct. It is reported to be a rapidly-maturing monomer with moderate acid sensitivity.
   6323..6349    +  rep_origin     ARS1 (fragment): S. cerevisiae autonomously replicating sequence ARS1/ARS416
   6446..6567    +  CDS            HIS3 (fragment): imidazoleglycerol-phosphate dehydratase, required for histidine biosynthesis; S. cerevisiae HIS3; yeast auxotrophic marker
>Addgene plasmid #179020 | pBBK36 pHomL-RPL18Bp-GFPdropout-Link-Scarlet(rfp)-SSA1t-HomR (AmpR) | addgene full sequence | sequence record 360769 | Addgene NGS Result
TTACCAATGCTTAATCAGTGAGGCACCTATCTCAGCGATCTGTCTATTTCGTTCATCCATAGTTGCCTGA
CTCCCCGTCGTGTAGATAACTACGATACGGGAGGGCTTACCATCTGGCCCCAGTGCTGCAATGATACCGC
GGGACCCACGCTCACCGGCTCCAGATTTATCAGCAATAAACCAGCCAGCCGGAAGGGCCGAGCGCAGAAG
TGGTCCTGCAACTTTATCCGCCTCCATCCAGTCTATTAATTGTTGCCGGGAAGCTAGAGTAAGTAGTTCG
CCAGTTAATAGTTTGCGCAACGTTGTTGCCATTGCTACAGGCATCGTGGTGTCACGCTCGTCGTTTGGTA
TGGCTTCATTCAGCTCCGGTTCCCAACGATCAAGGCGAGTTACATGATCCCCCATGTTGTGCAAAAAAGC
GGTTAGCTCCTTCGGTCCTCCGATCGTTGTCAGAAGTAAGTTGGCCGCAGTGTTATCACTCATGGTTATG
GCAGCACTGCATAATTCTCTTACTGTCATGCCATCCGTAAGATGCTTTTCTGTGACTGGTGAGTACTCAA
CCAAGTCATTCTGAGAATAGTGTATGCGGCGACCGAGTTGCTCTTGCCCGGCGTCAATACGGGATAATAC
CGCGCCACATAGCAGAACTTTAAAAGTGCTCATCATTGGAAAACGTTCTTCGGGGCGAAAACTCTCAAGG
ATCTTACCGCTGTTGAGATCCAGTTCGATGTAACCCACTCGTGCACCCAACTGATCTTCAGCATCTTTTA
CTTTCACCAGCGTTTCTGGGTGAGCAAAAACAGGAAGGCAAAATGCCGCAAAAAAGGGAATAAGGGCGAC
ACGGAAATGTTGAATACTCATACTCTTCCTTTTTCAATATTATTGAAGCATTTATCAGGGTTATTGTCTC
ATGAGCGGATACATATTTGAATGTATTTAGAAAAATAAACAAATAGGGGTTCCGCGCACATTTCCCCGAA
AAGTGCCACCTGTCATGACCAAAATCCCTTAACGTGAGTTTTCGTTCCACTGAGCGTCAGACCCCGTAGA
AAAGATCAAAGGATCTTCTTGAGATCCTTTTTTTCTGCGCGTAATCTGCTGCTTGCAAACAAAAAAACCA
CCGCTACCAGCGGTGGTTTGTTTGCCGGATCAAGAGCTACCAACTCTTTTTCCGAAGGTAACTGGCTTCA
GCAGAGCGCAGATACCAAATACTGTTCTTCTAGTGTAGCCGTAGTTAGGCCACCACTTCAAGAACTCTGT
AGCACCGCCTACATACCTCGCTCTGCTAATCCTGTTACCAGTGGCTGCTGCCAGTGGCGATAAGTCGTGT
CTTACCGGGTTGGACTCAAGACGATAGTTACCGGATAAGGCGCAGCGGTCGGGCTGAACGGGGGGTTCGT
GCACACAGCCCAGCTTGGAGCGAACGACCTACACCGAACTGAGATACCTACAGCGTGAGCTATGAGAAAG
CGCCACGCTTCCCGAAGGGAGAAAGGCGGACAGGTATCCGGTAAGCGGCAGGGTCGGAACAGGAGAGCGC
ACGAGGGAGCTTCCAGGGGGAAACGCCTGGTATCTTTATAGTCCTGTCGGGTTTCGCCACCTCTGACTTG
AGCGTCGATTTTTGTGATGCTCGTCAGGGGGGCGGAGCCTATGGAAAAACGCCAGCAACGCGGCCTTTTT
ACGGTTCCTGGCCTTTTGCTGGCCTTTTGCTCACATGTTCTTTCCTGCGTTATCCCCTGATTCTGTGGAT
AACCGTGCGGCCGCCAATGTTATCTATTGGCAGATGTTCATACGGGGCTTTCAAATATTGATGAAATTAT
GTGATGTTTAGAAGAAGATTCGAACTGTTTTCAGTAGATTTGGTAACTGTGCAACCATAACTCATGCCCC
CTATTTATCGGCATTGAGATTGTAAAGGAAGTAAAACGCATTTTTGCAGATCTGTTCTCTTATGTATTTT
TAATCGTCCTTGTATGGAAGTATCAAAGGGGACGTTCTTCACCTCCTTGGAAAACGCAAACTTTCTTTTT
GCCTATCACAGTATCTTATCGAGCTAACTATTTTCGACACACATGAAAAAGCAGAAATATTAACGAAAAA
GAAAAGAAAGACCATGTCATGTACGGGCAATCAGAATATGCAAGATGAGCGGGAACGGGCGAAATGTGCA
CGCGCACAACTTACGAAACGCGGATGAGTCACTGACAGCCACCGCAGAGGTTCTGACTCCTACTGAGCTC
TATTGGAGGTGGCAGAACCGGTAATCCCACAGTGAGCAACTTGACAAACCAACAGATATAGGCTGTGTCT
TAAAATATACCATCCAATACCTTGATGAACTTTTCAAAGATGACTAAAATAAGTGAAATTTCAACATTAA
CTTCGAGCTGTAAACACAGTGGTTTCTTTGCATAAACACCATCAGCCTCAAGTCGTCAAGTAAAGATTTC
GTGTTCATGCAGATAGATAACAATCTATATGTTGATAATTAGCGTTGCCTCATCAATGCGTACACGAAGA
ATATACTAAAAAATGAGCAGGCAAGATAAACGAAGGCAAAGATGACAGAGCAGAAAGCCCTAGTAAAGCG
TATTACAAATGAAACCAAGATTCAGATTGCGATCCCTGAATTCGCATCTAGATGGTAGAGCCACAAACAG
CCGGTACAAGCAACGATCTCCAGGACCATCTGAATCATGCGCGGATGACACGAACTCACGACGGCGATCA
CAGACATTAACCCACAGTACAGACACTGCGACAACGTGGCAATTCGTCGCAATACCGTCTCACTGAACTG
GCCGATAATTGCAGACGAACGAAGAGGATGTCCAATATTTTTTTTAAGGAATAAGGATACTTCAAGACTA
GATTCCCCCCTGCATTCCCATCAGAACCGTAAACCTTGGCGCTTTCCTTGGGAAGTATTCAAGAAGTGCC
TTGTCCGGTTTCTGTGGCTCACAAACCAGCGCGCCCGATATGGCTTTCTTTTCACTTATGAATGTACCAG
TACGGGACAATTAGAACGCTCCTGTAACAATCTCTTTGCAAATGTGGGGTTACATTCTAACCATGTCACA
CTGCTGACGAAATTCAAAGTAAAAAAAAATGGGACCACGTCTTGAGAACGATAGATTTTCTTTATTTTAC
ATTGAACAGTCGTTGTCTCAGCGCGCTTTATGTTTTCATTCATACTTCATATTATAAAATAACAAAAGAA
GAATTTCATATTCACGCCCAAGAAATCAGGCTGCTTTCCAAATGCAATTGACACTTCATTAGCCATCACA
CAAAACTCTTTCTTGCTGGAGCTTCTTTTAAAAAAGACCTCAGTACACCAAACACGTTACCCGACCTCGT
TATTTTACGACAACTATGATAAAATTCTGAAGAAAAAATAAAAAAATTTTCATACTTCTTGCTTTTATTT
AAACCATTGAATGATTTCTTTTGAACAAAACTACCTGTTTCACCAAAGGAAATAGAAAGAAAAAATCAAT
TAGAAGAAAACAAAAAACAAAAGATCTATGTGAGACCGAAAGTGAAACGTGATTTCATGCGTCATTTTGA
ACATTTTGTAAATCTTATTTAATAATGTGTGCGGCAATTCACATTTAATTTATGAATGTTTTCTTAACAT
CGCGGCAACTCAAGAAACGGCAGGTTCGGATCTTAGCTACTAGAGAAAGAGGAGAAATACTAGATGCGTA
AAGGCGAAGAGCTGTTCACTGGTGTCGTCCCTATTCTGGTGGAACTGGATGGTGATGTCAACGGTCATAA
GTTTTCCGTGCGTGGCGAGGGTGAAGGTGACGCAACTAATGGTAAACTGACGCTGAAGTTCATCTGTACT
ACTGGTAAACTGCCGGTTCCTTGGCCGACTCTGGTAACGACGCTGACTTATGGTGTTCAGTGCTTTGCTC
GTTATCCGGACCATATGAAGCAGCATGACTTCTTCAAGTCCGCCATGCCGGAAGGCTATGTGCAGGAACG
CACGATTTCCTTTAAGGATGACGGCACGTACAAAACGCGTGCGGAAGTGAAATTTGAAGGCGATACCCTG
GTAAACCGCATTGAGCTGAAAGGCATTGACTTTAAAGAGGACGGCAATATCCTGGGCCATAAGCTGGAAT
ACAATTTTAACAGCCACAATGTTTACATCACCGCCGATAAACAAAAAAATGGCATTAAAGCGAATTTTAA
AATTCGCCACAACGTGGAGGATGGCAGCGTGCAGCTGGCTGATCACTACCAGCAAAACACTCCAATCGGT
GATGGTCCTGTTCTGCTGCCAGACAATCACTATCTGAGCACGCAAAGCGTTCTGTCTAAAGATCCGAACG
AGAAACGCGATCATATGGTTCTGCTGGAGTTCGTAACCGCAGCGGGCATCACGCATGGTATGGATGAACT
GTACAAATGACCAGGCATCAAATAAAACGAAAGGCTCAGTCGAAAGACTGGGCCTTTCGTTTTATCTGTT
GTTTGTCGGTGAACGCTCTCTACTAGAGTCACACTGGCTCACCTTCGGGTGGGCCTTTCTGCGTTTATAG
GTCTCAATCCGGTCCTTCTGGCCCAACTGGCATGGTTAGTAAAGGTGAAGCTGTTATAAAAGAATTCATG
AGGTTTAAAGTTCATATGGAAGGTTCAATGAATGGTCATGAATTTGAAATTGAAGGTGAAGGTGAAGGTA
GACCATATGAAGGTACACAAACTGCTAAATTGAAAGTTACTAAAGGTGGTCCATTACCATTTTCTTGGGA
TATTTTGTCTCCACAATTCATGTATGGTTCTAGAGCTTTTATTAAGCATCCAGCTGATATTCCAGATTAT
TATAAACAATCTTTTCCTGAAGGTTTTAAATGGGAAAGAGTTATGAATTTCGAAGATGGTGGTGCTGTTA
CTGTTACTCAAGATACTTCTTTGGAAGATGGTACTTTAATCTATAAAGTTAAATTGAGAGGTACTAATTT
TCCACCAGATGGTCCAGTTATGCAAAAGAAAACTATGGGTTGGGAAGCATCTACTGAAAGATTGTATCCA
GAAGATGGTGTTTTGAAAGGAGACATTAAGATGGCTTTGAGATTGAAAGATGGTGGTCGGTACCTGGCCG
ACTTCAAGACCACCTATAAAGCTAAAAAACCAGTTCAAATGCCAGGTGCATATAATGTTGATAGAAAGTT
AGATATAACGTCGCATAACGAGGACTATACTGTAGTTGAACAATATGAACGTAGTGAAGGTAGACATAGT
ACCGGAGGAATGGATGAATTGTATAAATAGCTCGAGTGGCGCCAATTGGTGCGGCAATTGATAATAACGA
AAATGTCTTTTAATGATCTGGGTATAATGAGGAATTTTCCGAACGTTTTTACTTTATATATATATATACA
TGTAACATATATTCTATACGCTATAGAGAAAGGAAATTTTTCAATTAAAAAAAAAATAGAGAAAGAGTTT
CACTTCTTGATTATCGCTAACACTAATGGTTGAAGTACTGCTACTTTAATTTTATGCTGCCAATGAGACG
ACGGGGTCATCACGGCTCATCATGCGCCAAACAAATGTGTGCAATACACGCTCGGATGACTGCATGATGA
CCGCACTGACTGGGGACAGCAGATCCACCTAAGCCTGTGAGAGAAGCAGACACCCGACAGATCAAGGCAG
TTAACTAGTGCACTGCAGTACAAATCGTCCCCAACAAAAGTGGGCTCTCAAAATTCATCACATTTAAATG
CATATAGGAAGAGCAACAGTTGGTTTGCATCTGATGTTCCTTAAAGATTTCGACATAATGTGCGAAGTAG
ATCCCTTCAGCACTGTACTTGTTTTTGCGACTAGATTGTAAATCATTCTTTATTTAATCTCTTTCTTTAA
CTACTGCTTAAAGTATAATTTGGTCCGTAGTTTAATAACTATACTAAGCGAACGCTCTCTCGAAATTTTT
CTTAACGCGTCCTTGTACTGCGTCTAACGCTTTTGCCACTTGGATTTCTATTATAGGAAATAGTCTCACT
TACTGGGCGACGAATTTTCGCGTTTTGATGAAGCACAGGAAGAATTTCTTTATGCTCAGAAGTTTGACAG
CAAGCAAGTTCATCATTCGAACTAGCCTTATTGTTTTAGTTCAGTGACAGCGAACTGCCGTACTCGATGC
TTTATTTCTCACGGTAGAGCGGAAGAACAGATAGATCCCTACATATTGCTACCACTTCTATTACACAATA
GTTTCAATAGCTTGCAGCGTAGCTAAACTCTAAAATTTATCTAAATCACTCATATAAACCGAACCCTTCC
CCTTCCGCTTATAGTACAGCTGATGCTCCTTCACTATTTTAACATGTGGAATTCTTGAAAGAATGAAATC
GCCATGCCAAGCCATCACACGGTCTTTTATGCAATTGATTGACCGCCTGCAACACATAGGCAGTAAAATT
TTTACAAGCAGTAGCAGAACAGGCCACACAATCGCAAGTGATTAACGTCCACACAGGTATAGGGTTTCTG
GACCATATGATACATGCTCTGGCCAAGCATTCCGGCTGGTCGCTAATCGTTGAGTGCCGAGCGGCCGCGA
TTATCAAAAAGGATCTTCACCTAGATCCTTTTAAATTAAAAATGAAGTTTTAAATCAATCTAAAGTATAT
ATGAGTAAACTTGGTCTGACAG
